>Addgene plasmid #53975 | mEmerald-C1 | addgene partial sequence | sequence record 89852 | EGFP-C 5'-CATGGTCCTGCTGGAGTTCGTG-3'
GACGAGCTGTACAAGTCCGGACTCAGATCTCGAGCTCAAGCTTCGAATTCTGCAGTCGACGGTACCGCGG
GCCCGGGATCCACCGGATCTAGATAACTGATCATAATCAGCCATACCACATTTGTAGAGGTTTTACTTGC
TTTAAAAAACCTCCCACACCTCCCCCTGAACCTGAAACATAAAATGAATGCAATTGTTGTTGTTAACTTG
TTTATTGCAGCTTATAATGGTTACAAATAAAGCAATAGCATCACAAATTTCACAAATAAAGCATTTTTTT
CACTGCATTCTAGTTGTGGTTTGTCCAAACTCATCAATGTATCTTAACGCGTAAATTGTAAGCGTTAATA
TTTTGTTAAAATTCGCGTTAAATTTTTGTTAAATCAGCTCATTTTTTAACCAATAGGCCGAAATCGGCAA
AATCCCTTATAAATCAAAAGAATAGACCGAGATAGGGT
[37 nt withheld, positions 459-495]
AAAGAACGTGGACTCCAACGTCAAAGG
[49 nt withheld, positions 523-571]
T
[91 nt withheld, positions 573-663]
G
[124 nt withheld, positions 665-788]
CAGGTGGCACTTTTCGGGGAAATGTGCGCGGAACCCCTATTTGTTTATTTTTCTAAATACATTCAAATAT
GTATCCGCTCATGAGACAATAACCCTGATAAATGCTTCAATAATATTGAA
