>Addgene plasmid #53975 | mEmerald-C1 | addgene partial sequence | sequence record 90607 | CMV-F 5'-CGCAAATGGGCGGTAGGCGTG-3'
GTGAACCGTCAGATCCGCTAGCGCTACCGGTCGCCACCATGGTGAGCAAGGGCGAGGAGCTGTTCACCGG
GGTGGTGCCCATCCTGGTCGAGCTGGACGGCGACGTAAACGGCCACAAGTTCAGCGTGTCCGGCGAGGGC
GAGGGCGATGCCACCTACGGCAAGCTGACCCTGAAGTTCATCTGCACCACCGGCAAGCTGCCCGTGCCCT
GGCCCACCCTCGTGACCACCTTGACCTACGGCGTGCAGTGCTTCGCCCGCTACCCCGACCACATGAAGCA
GCACGACTTCTTCAAGTCCGCCATGCCCGAAGGCTACGTCCAGGAGCGCACCATCTTCTTCAAGGACGAC
GGCAACTACAAGACCCGCGCCGAGGTGAAGTTCGAGGGCGACACCCTGGTGAACCGCATCGAGCTGAAGG
GCATCGACTTCAAGGAGGACGGCAACATCCTGGGGCACAAGCTGGAGTACAACTACAACAGCCACAAGGT
CTATATCACCGCCGACAAGCAGAAGAACGGCATCAAGGTGAACTTCAAGACCCGCCACAACATCGAGGAC
GGCAGCGTGCAGCTCGCCGACCACTACCAGCAGAACACCCCCATCGGCGACGGCCCCGTGCTGCTGCCCG
ACAACCACTACCTGAGCACCCAGTCCAAGCTGAGCAAAGACCCCAACGAGAAGCGCGATCACATGGTCCT
GCTGGAGTTCGTGACCGCCGCCGGGATCACTCTCGGCATGGACGAGCTGTACAAGTCCGGACTCAGATCT
CGAGCTCAAGCTTCGAATTCTGCAGTCGACGGTACCGCGGGCCCGGGATCCACCGGATCTAGATAACTGA
TCATAATCAGCCATACCACATTTGTAGAGGTT
