[The description below was written by a language model from this plasmid's Addgene catalogue record.]
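Description:
mEmerald-C1 is an empty mammalian expression backbone of about 4.75 kb, designed for building fusion proteins that carry the green fluorescent protein mEmerald at their N terminus. In the "C1" layout the fluorescent protein coding sequence sits upstream of the cloning site, so a gene of interest inserted in frame is joined to the C-terminal end of mEmerald. No insert is present in the deposited plasmid. It is maintained in E. coli as a high-copy plasmid under kanamycin selection, and it carries a neomycin resistance marker that allows G418 selection of stably transfected mammalian cells. The record does not state the promoter driving mEmerald, the origin of replication, the polyadenylation signals or the composition of the cloning site, and no feature table is provided to confirm them.

According to the depositor's notes, mEmerald is derived from wild-type GFP by the substitutions F64L, S65T, S72A, N149K, M153T, I167T and A206K. F64L and S65T are the familiar enhanced-GFP changes that improve folding and shift excitation toward the blue-green. A206K is the standard monomerizing mutation that reduces the weak dimerization tendency of GFP-family proteins, which helps when tagging proteins whose localization could be disturbed by oligomerization. The recorded excitation and emission maxima are 487 nm and 509 nm, compatible with standard GFP/FITC filter sets.

The plasmid is typically used as a starting vector for cloning N-terminally mEmerald-tagged fusions for live-cell or fixed-cell fluorescence imaging of protein localization. Used unmodified, it can express the untagged fluorescent protein as a control or transfection marker.
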