Addgene plasmid #53975: mEmerald-C1
Purpose: (Empty Backbone) Localization: C1 Cloning Vector, Excitation: 487, Emission: 509
Depositing lab: Michael Davidson. Depositing organization: Florida State University, Tallahassee.
Backbone
  Vector backbone: mEmerald-C1
  Backbone size (bp): 4750
  Vector type: Mammalian Expression
  Selectable markers: Neomycin (select with G418)
  Tag / fusion protein: mEmerald (N terminal on backbone)
Growth in bacteria
  Bacterial resistance: Kanamycin, 50 μg/mL
  Growth temperature: 37°C
  Growth strain: DH5alpha
  Copy number: High Copy
Gene/Insert
  Gene/Insert name: None
  Tag / fusion protein: mEmerald (N terminal on backbone)
Terms and licenses: Academic/Nonprofit Terms; Industry Terms
Depositor comments: wtGFP + F64L; S65T; S72A; N149K; M153T; I167T; A206K. Excitation = 487; Emission = 509. Localization data: C1 Cloning Vector
How to cite: mEmerald-C1 was a gift from Michael Davidson (Addgene plasmid # 53975 ; http://n2t.net/addgene:53975 ; RRID:Addgene_53975)
